Addgene plasmid #228505: pCAG-protein-mock
Purpose: (Empty Backbone) This plasmid can be used for control experiments and can also be used as a plasmid backbone
Depositing lab: Wei Li. Depositing organization: Institute of Zoology, Chinese Academy of Sciences. Publication: All-RNA-mediated targeted gene integration in mammalian cells with rationally engineered R2 retrotransposons. Chen Y, Luo S, Hu Y, Mao B, Wang X, Lu Z, Shan Q, Zhang J, Wang S, Feng G, Wang C, Liang C, Tang N, Niu R, Wang J, Han J, Yang N, Wang H, Zhou Q, Li W. Cell. 2024 Jul 1:S0092-8674(24)00694-9. doi: 10.1016/j.cell.2024.06.020. PubMed 38981481.
Backbone
  Vector backbone: pUC19
  Vector type: Mammalian Expression
Growth in bacteria
  Bacterial resistance: Ampicillin, 100 μg/mL
  Growth temperature: 37°C
  Growth strain: DH5alpha
  Copy number: High Copy
Gene/Insert
  Gene/Insert name: None
Terms and licenses: Academic/Nonprofit Terms; Industry Terms: Not Available to Industry
How to cite: pCAG-protein-mock was a gift from Wei Li (Addgene plasmid # 228505 ; http://n2t.net/addgene:228505 ; RRID:Addgene_228505)
