[The description below was written by a language model from this plasmid's Addgene catalogue record and pLannotate feature annotations shown in this document.]
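Description:
pCAG-protein-mock is a 4.5 kb empty mammalian expression vector built on a pUC19 backbone. It serves either as a mock or negative control in transfection experiments or as a starting backbone for cloning a protein-coding sequence. It is propagated in E. coli at high copy number from the ColE1/pUC-type origin and selected with ampicillin through the β-lactamase gene and its native promoter. Remnants of the pUC lineage are also annotated: a lac promoter, lac operator and CAP binding site, a short lacI fragment and a partial bom region. These have no evident role in the mammalian expression function.

The expression cassette is driven by the composite CAG promoter, which combines the human cytomegalovirus immediate-early enhancer, the chicken β-actin promoter and a chimeric chicken β-actin/rabbit β-globin intron. This arrangement gives strong, broadly active transcription in mammalian cells. Downstream lies a T7 promoter, which could in principle support in vitro transcription of sequences placed after it, then a 3xFLAG epitope tag with an enterokinase cleavage site, and finally an SV40 polyadenylation signal. No gene of interest is present. The layout suggests that an inserted open reading frame could be fused to the 3xFLAG tag for detection or immunoprecipitation, though the record does not describe the cloning sites or the intended reading-frame arrangement. No mammalian selection marker is annotated, which is consistent with transient transfection. The plasmid was deposited alongside work on RNA-mediated targeted gene integration using engineered R2 retrotransposons in mammalian cells, where it presumably provides the no-protein control matched to the corresponding CAG-driven protein expression constructs.
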