Features (pLannotate 1.2.2; 14 found; start..end, strand, type, name):
      8..387     +  enhancer       CMV enhancer: human cytomegalovirus immediate early enhancer
    389..664     +  promoter       chicken β-actin promoter: No description available
    665..1681    +  intron         chimeric intron: chimera between introns from chicken β-actin and rabbit β-globin
   1742..1760    +  promoter       T7 promoter: promoter for bacteriophage T7 RNA polymerase
   1832..1897    +  CDS            3xFLAG: three tandem FLAG® epitope tags, followed by an enterokinase cleavage site
   1949..2070    +  polyA_signal   SV40 poly(A) signal: SV40 polyadenylation signal
   2137..2153    -  protein_bind   lac operator: The lac repressor binds to the lac operator to inhibit transcription in E. coli. This inhibition can be relieved by adding lactose or isopropyl-β-D-thiogalactopyranoside (IPTG). lac repressor encoded by lacI
   2161..2191    -  promoter       lac promoter: promoter for the E. coli lac operon
   2206..2227    -  protein_bind   CAP binding site: CAP binding activates transcription in the presence of cAMP. E. coli catabolite activator protein
   2240..2332    -  CDS            lacI (fragment): lac repressor; lacI; The lac repressor binds to the lac operator to inhibit transcription in E. coli. This inhibition can be relieved by adding lactose or isopropyl-β-D-thiogalactopyranoside (IPTG).
   2515..3103    -  rep_origin     ori: high-copy-number ColE1/pMB1/pBR322/pUC origin of replication
   3274..4134    -  CDS            AmpR: β-lactamase; bla; confers resistance to ampicillin, carbenicillin, and related antibiotics
   4135..4239    -  promoter       AmpR promoter: bla
   4310..4354    -  misc_feature   bom (fragment): basis of mobility region from pBR322
>Addgene plasmid #228505 | pCAG-protein-mock | addgene full sequence | sequence record 454052 | Addgene NGS Result
ACGCGTTGACATTGATTATTGACTAGTTATTAATAGTAATCAATTACGGGGTCATTAGTTCATAGCCCAT
ATATGGAGTTCCGCGTTACATAACTTACGGTAAATGGCCCGCCTGGCTGACCGCCCAACGACCCCCGCCC
ATTGACGTCAATAATGACGTATGTTCCCATAGTAACGCCAATAGGGACTTTCCATTGACGTCAATGGGTG
GAGTATTTACGGTAAACTGCCCACTTGGCAGTACATCAAGTGTATCATATGCCAAGTACGCCCCCTATTG
ACGTCAATGACGGTAAATGGCCCGCCTGGCATTATGCCCAGTACATGACCTTATGGGACTTTCCTACTTG
GCAGTACATCTACGTATTAGTCATCGCTATTACCATGGTCGAGGTGAGCCCCACGTTCTGCTTCACTCTC
CCCATCTCCCCCCCCTCCCCACCCCCAATTTTGTATTTATTTATTTTTTAATTATTTTGTGCAGCGATGG
GGGCGGGGGGGGGGGGGGSGCGCGCCAGGCGGGGCGGGGCGGGGCGAGGGGCGGGGCGGGGCGAGGCGGA
GAGGTGCGGCGGCAGCCAATCAGAGCGGCGCGCTCCGAAAGTTTCCTTTTATGGCGAGGCGGCGGCGGCG
GCGGCCCTATAAAAAGCGAAGCGCGCGGCGGGCGGGAGTCGCTGCGCGCTGCCTTCGCCCCGTGCCCCGC
TCCGCCGCCGCCTCGCGCCGCCCGCCCCGGCTCTGACTGACCGCGTTACTCCCACAGGTGAGCGGGCGGG
ACGGCCCTTCTCCTCCGGGCTGTAATTAGCGCTTGGTTTAATGACGGCTTGTTTCTTTTCTGTGGCTGCG
TGAAAGCCTTGAGGGGCTCCGGGAGGGCCCTTTGTGCGGGGGGAGCGGCTCGGGGGGTGCGTGCGTGTGT
GTGTGCGTGGGGAGCGCCGCGTGCGGCTCCGCGCTGCCCGGCGGCTGTGAGCGCTGCGGGCGCGGCGCGG
GGCTTTGTGCGCTCCGCAGTGTGCGCGAGGGGAGCGCGGCCGGGGGCGGTGCCCCGCGGTGCGGGGGGGG
CTGCGAGGGGAACAAAGGCTGCGTGCGGGGTGTGTGCGTGGGGGGGTGAGCAGGGGGTGTGGGCGCGTCG
GTCGGGCTGCAACCCCCCCTGCACCCCCCTCCCCGAGTTGCTGAGCACGGCCCGGCTTCGGGTGCGGGGC
TCCGTACGGGGCGTGGCGCGGGGCTCGCCGTGCCGGGCGGGGGGTGGCGGCAGGTGGGGGTGCCGGGCGG
GGCGGGGCCGCCTCGGGCCGGGGAGGGCTCGGGGGAGGGGCGCGGCGGCCCCCGGAGCGCCGGCGGCTGT
CGAGGCGCGGCGAGCCGCAGCCATTGCCTTTTATGGTAATCGTGCGAGAGGGCGCAGGGACTTCCTTTGT
CCCAAATCTGTGCGGAGCCGAAATCTGGGAGGCGCCGCCGCACCCCCTCTAGCGGGCGCGGGGCGAAGCG
GTGCGGCGCCGGCAGGAAGGAAATGGGCGGGGAGGGCCTTCGTGCGTCGCCGCGCCGCCGTCCCCTTCTC
CCTCTCCAGCCTCGGGGCTGTCCGCGGGGGGACGGCTGCCTTCGGGGGGGACGGGGCAGGGCGGGGTTCG
GCTTCTGGCGTGTGACCGGCGGCTCTAGCGCCTCTGCTAACCATGTTCATGCCTTCTTCTTTTTCCTACA
GCTCCTGGGCAACGTGCTGGTTATTGTGCTGTCTCATCATTTTGGCAAAGCTAGTGAATTCTAATACGAC
TCACTATAGGCCGCCACCATGCCCAAGAAGAAGAGGAAGGTTCCCGGGGCTAGCCCAAAGAAGAAGAGGA
AAGTCGGATCCGACTACAAAGACCATGACGGTGATTATAAAGATCATGACATCGATTACAAGGATGACGA
TGACAAGTAATCTAGACTGCAGCGCGGGGATCTCATGCTGGAGTTCTTCGCCCACCCCAACTTGTTTATT
GCAGCTTATAATGGTTACAAATAAAGCAATAGCATCACAAATTTCACAAATAAAGCATTTTTTTCACTGC
ATTCTAGTTGTGGTTTGTCCAAACTCATCAATGTATCTTATTAATTAACGTCGACCTCTAGCTAGAGCTT
GGCGTAATCATGGTCATAGCTGTTTCCTGTGTGAAATTGTTATCCGCTCACAATTCCACACAACATACGA
GCCGGAAGCATAAAGTGTAAAGCCTAGGGTGCCTAATGAGTGAGCTAACTCACATTAATTGCGTTGCGCT
CACTGCCCGCTTTCCAGTCGGGAAACCTGTCGTGCCAGCTGCATTAATGAATCGGCCAACGCGCGGGGAG
AGGCGGTTTGCGTATTGGGCGCTCTTCCGCTTCCTCGCTCACTGACTCGCTGCGCTCGGTCGTTCGGCTG
CGGCGAGCGGTATCAGCTCACTCAAAGGCGGTAATACGGTTATCCACAGAATCAGGGGATAACGCAGGAA
AGAACATGTGAGCAAAAGGCCAGCAAAAGGCCAGGAACCGTAAAAAGGCCGCGTTGCTGGCGTTTTTCCA
TAGGCTCCGCCCCCCTGACGAGCATCACAAAAATCGACGCTCAAGTCAGAGGTGGCGAAACCCGACAGGA
CTATAAAGATACCAGGCGTTTCCCCCTGGAAGCTCCCTCGTGCGCTCTCCTGTTCCGACCCTGCCGCTTA
CCGGATACCTGTCCGCCTTTCTCCCTTCGGGAAGCGTGGCGCTTTCTCATAGCTCACGCTGTAGGTATCT
CAGTTCGGTGTAGGTCGTTCGCTCCAAGCTGGGCTGTGTGCACGAACCCCCCGTTCAGCCCGACCGCTGC
GCCTTATCCGGTAACTATCGTCTTGAGTCCAACCCGGTAAGACACGACTTATCGCCACTGGCAGCAGCCA
CTGGTAACAGGATTAGCAGAGCGAGGTATGTAGGCGGTGCTACAGAGTTCTTGAAGTGGTGGCCTAACTA
CGGCTACACTAGAAGAACAGTATTTGGTATCTGCGCTCTGCTGAAGCCAGTTACCTTCGGAAAAAGAGTT
GGTAGCTCTTGATCCGGCAAACAAACCACCGCTGGTAGCGGTGGTTTTTTTGTTTGCAAGCAGCAGATTA
CGCGCAGAAAAAAAGGATCTCAAGAAGATCCTTTGATCTTTTCTACGGGGTCTGACGCTCAGTGGAACGA
AAACTCACGTTAAGGGATTTTGGTCATGAGATTATCAAAAAGGATCTTCACCTAGATCCTTTTAAATTAA
AAATGAAGTTTTAAATCAATCTAAAGTATATATGAGTAAACTTGGTCTGACAGTTACCAATGCTTAATCA
GTGAGGCACCTATCTCAGCGATCTGTCTATTTCGTTCATCCATAGTTGCCTGACTCCCCGTCGTGTAGAT
AACTACGATACGGGAGGGCTTACCATCTGGCCCCAGTGCTGCAATGATACCGCGAGACCCACGCTCACCG
GCTCCAGATTTATCAGCAATAAACCAGCCAGCCGGAAGGGCCGAGCGCAGAAGTGGTCCTGCAACTTTAT
CCGCCTCCATCCAGTCTATTAATTGTTGCCGGGAAGCTAGAGTAAGTAGTTCGCCAGTTAATAGTTTGCG
CAACGTTGTTGCCATTGCTACAGGCATCGTGGTGTCACGCTCGTCGTTTGGTATGGCTTCATTCAGCTCC
GGTTCCCAACGATCAAGGCGAGTTACATGATCCCCCATGTTGTGCAAAAAAGCGGTTAGCTCCTTCGGTC
CTCCGATCGTTGTCAGAAGTAAGTTGGCCGCAGTGTTATCACTCATGGTTATGGCAGCACTGCATAATTC
TCTTACTGTCATGCCATCCGTAAGATGCTTTTCTGTGACTGGTGAGTACTCAACCAAGTCATTCTGAGAA
TAGTGTATGCGGCGACCGAGTTGCTCTTGCCCGGCGTCAATACGGGATAATACCGCGCCACATAGCAGAA
CTTTAAAAGTGCTCATCATTGGAAAACGTTCTTCGGGGCGAAAACTCTCAAGGATCTTACCGCTGTTGAG
ATCCAGTTCGATGTAACCCACTCGTGCACCCAACTGATCTTCAGCATCTTTTACTTTCACCAGCGTTTCT
GGGTGAGCAAAAACAGGAAGGCAAAATGCCGCAAAAAAGGGAATAAGGGCGACACGGAAATGTTGAATAC
TCATACTCTTCCTTTTTCAATATTATTGAAGCATTTATCAGGGTTATTGTCTCATGAGCGGATACATATT
TGAATGTATTTAGAAAAATAAACAAATAGGGGTTCCGCGCACATTTCCCCGAAAAGTGCCACCTGACGTC
GACGGATCGGGAGATCGATCTCCCGATCCCCTAGGGTCGACTCTCAGTACAATCTGCTCTGATGCCGCAT
AGTTAAGCCAGTATCTGCTCCCTGCTTGTGTGTTGGAGGTCGCTGAGTAGTGCGCGAGCAAAATTTAAGC
TACAACAAGGCAAGGCTTGACCGACAATTGCATGAAGAATCTGCTTAGGGTTAGGCGTTTTGCGCTGCTT
CGCGATGTACGGGCCAGATAT
